Addgene plasmid #40521: pEMB018 / LRRK2_BC_1520_2187
Depositing lab: Michael J Fox Foundation MJFF. Depositing organization: Michael J Fox Foundation.
Backbone
  Vector backbone: pEMB018
  Backbone manufacturer: Emerald
  Vector type: Baculovirus
Growth in bacteria
  Bacterial resistance: Ampicillin, 100 μg/mL
  Growth temperature: 37°C
  Growth strain: Top10
  Copy number: High Copy
Gene/Insert
  Gene/Insert name: LRRK2
  Species: H. sapiens (human)
  Mutation: WT; aa1520_2187
  Entrez Gene: LRRK2 (a.k.a. AURA17, DARDARIN, PARK8, RIPK7, ROCO2)
  Promoter: polH
  Tag / fusion protein: 6xHis (N terminal on insert)
  Cloning method: Restriction Enzyme; 5′ cloning site BamHI (destroyed during cloning); 3′ cloning site HindIII (destroyed during cloning)
  Sequencing primers: 5′ DSP2466For:GAATTTCGTCGACAGATC; 3′ DSP2466Rev:AATAACCCGGATCAGCTT
Terms and licenses: Academic/Nonprofit Terms; Industry Terms
How to cite: pEMB018 / LRRK2_BC_1520_2187 was a gift from Michael J Fox Foundation MJFF (Addgene plasmid # 40521 ; http://n2t.net/addgene:40521 ; RRID:Addgene_40521)
