[The description below was written by a language model from this plasmid's Addgene catalogue record and pLannotate feature annotations shown in this document.]
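Description:
pEMB018 / LRRK2_BC_1520_2187 is a baculovirus transfer plasmid for producing a fragment of human LRRK2 in insect cells. It is built on the pEMB018 backbone from Emerald. In E. coli it is maintained as a high-copy plasmid through a ColE1/pUC-type origin and selected with ampicillin via the β-lactamase gene. An f1 phage origin and a remnant of lacZα are also annotated in the bacterial portion of the 9,440 nt sequence.

The payload is wild-type human LRRK2 residues 1520–2187, placed downstream of the AcMNPV polyhedrin (polH) promoter, a very late viral promoter commonly used for strong expression in infected insect cells. The BamHI and HindIII sites used for cloning were destroyed. The catalogue lists a 6xHis tag at the N terminus of the insert. The feature table, however, detects a six-residue His stretch (annotated as a partial 9xHis tag) just downstream of the LRRK2 coding region. It annotates no tag between the promoter and the insert, so the tag position should be checked against the sequence.

A divergent p6.9 late promoter drives E. coli β-glucuronidase (GUS), which can serve as a reporter for identifying recombinant virus. The two expression units are flanked on one side by lef2 and ORF603 and on the other by an ORF1629 recombination region. These are the baculoviral homology arms that allow the cassette to be transferred into the polyhedrin locus of a viral genome by homologous recombination. The record does not state a specific application, but the design suits affinity purification of this LRRK2 fragment.
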