Features (pLannotate 1.2.2; 14 found; start..end, strand, type, name):
    329..453     +  CDS            lef2: baculovirus late expression factor 2
    491..1096    +  CDS            ORF603: baculovirus ORF603 protein
   1167..2972    -  CDS            GUS: β-glucuronidase; uidA (or gusA) from E. coli
   2987..3302    -  promoter       p6.9 promoter: Autographa californica p6.9; baculovirus late basic protein promoter
   3317..3408    +  promoter       polyhedrin promoter: polh from Autographa californica; promoter for the baculovirus polyhedrin gene
   3463..5466    +  CDS            LRRK2 (fragment): LRRK2_HUMAN - Also known as PARK8. Experimental evidence at protein level: Swiss-Prot protein existence level 1. Serine/threonine-protein kinase which phosphorylates a broad range of proteins involved in multiple processes such as neuronal plasticity, autophagy, and vesicle trafficking (PubMed:20949042, PubMed:22012985, PubMed:26824392, PubMed:29125462, PubMed:28720718, PubMed:29127255, PubMed:30398148, PubMed:29212815, PubMed:30635421, PubMed:21850687, PubMed:23395371, PubMed:17114044, PubMed:24687852, PubMed:26014385, PubMed:25201882). Is a key regulator of RAB GTPases by regulating the GTP/
   5490..5507    +  CDS            9xHis (fragment): 9xHis affinity tag
   5544..6901    +  misc_recomb    baculovirus recombination region (ORF1629): contains part of ORF1629
   6899..6976    -  CDS            P61 (fragment): P78_NPVAC - Experimental evidence at protein level: Swiss-Prot protein existence level 1. Plays a role in the transport of the nucleocapsids from the cytoplasm toward the host nucleus together with the host actin- polymerizing Arp2/3 complex. From Autographa californica nuclear polyhedrosis virus (AcMNPV).
   7164..7752    -  rep_origin     ori: high-copy-number ColE1/pMB1/pBR322/pUC origin of replication
   7923..8783    -  CDS            AmpR: β-lactamase; bla; confers resistance to ampicillin, carbenicillin, and related antibiotics
   8784..8888    -  promoter       AmpR promoter: bla
   8915..9370    +  rep_origin     f1 ori (sequence partly withheld): f1 bacteriophage origin of replication; arrow indicates direction of (+) strand synthesis
   9375..1       -  CDS            lacZα (fragment) (across the origin): LacZα fragment of β-galactosidase; lacZ fragment
>Addgene plasmid #40521 | pEMB018 / LRRK2_BC_1520_2187 | depositor full sequence | sequence record 52194 | pEMB018 / LRRK2_BC_1520_2187 sequence 9440 bps
GGAACGGCTCCGCCCACTATTAATGAAATTAAAAATTCCAATTTTAAAAAACGCAGCAAGAGAAACATTT
GTATGAAAGAATGCGTAGAAGGAAAGAAAAATGTCGTCGACATGCTGAACAACAAGATTAATATGCCTCC
GTGTATAAAAAAAATATTGAACGATTTGAAAGAAAACAATGTACCGCGCGGCGGTATGTACAGGAAGAGG
TTTATACTAAACTGTTACATTGCAAACGTGGTTTCGTGTGCCAAGTGTGAAAACCGATGTTTAATCAAGG
CTCTGACGCATTTCTACAACCACGACTCCAAGTGTGTGGGTGAAGTCATGCATCTTTTAATCAAATCCCA
AGATGTGTATAAACCACCAAACTGCCAAAAAATGAAAACTGTCGACAAGCTCTGTCCGTTTGCTGGCAAC
TGCAAGGGTCTCAATCCTATTTGTAATTATTGAATAATAAAACAATTATAAATGCTAAATTTGTTTTTTA
TTAACGATACAAACCAAACGCAACAAGAACATTTGTAGTATTATCTATAATTGAAAACGCGTAGTTATAA
TCGCTGAGGTAATATTTAAAATCATTTTCAAATGATTCACAGTTAATTTGCGACAATATAATTTTATTTT
CACATAAACTAGACGCCTTGTCGTCTTCTTCTTCGTATTCCTTCTCTTTTTCATTTTTCTCTTCATAAAA
ATTAACATAGTTATTATCGTATCCATATATGTATCTATCGTATAGAGTAAATTTTTTGTTGTCATAAATA
TATATGTCTTTTTTAATGGGGTGTATAGTACCGCTGCGCATAGTTTTTCTGTAATTTACAACAGTGCTAT
TTTCTGGTAGTTCTTCGGAGTGTGTTGCTTTAATTATTAAATTTATATAATCAATGAATTTGGGATCGTC
GGTTTTGTACAATATGTTGCCGGCATAGTACGCAGCTTCTTCTAGTTCAATTACACCATTTTTTAGCAGC
ACCGGATTAACATAACTTTCCAAAATGTTGTACGAACCGTTAAACAAAAACAGTTCACCTCCCTTTTCTA
TACTATTGTCTGCGAGCAGTTGTTTGTTGTTAAAAATAACAGCCATTGTAATGAGACGCACAAACTAATA
TCACAAACTGGAAATGTCTATCAATATATAGTTGCTGATCAGATCCTCATTGTTTGCCTCCCTGCTGCGG
TTTTTCACCGAAGTTCATGCCAGTCCAGCGTTTTTGCAGCAGAAAAGCCGCCGACTTCGGTTTGCGGTCG
CGAGTGAAGATCCCTTTCTTGTTACCGCCAACGCGCAATATGCCTTGCGAGGTCGCAAAATCGGCGAAAT
TCCATACCTGTTCACCGACGACGGCGCTGACGCGATCAAAGACGCGGTGATACATATCCAGCCATGCACA
CTGATACTCTTCACTCCACATGTCGGTGTACATTGAGTGCAGCCCGGCTAACGTATCCACGCCGTATTCG
GTGATGATAATCGGCTGATGCAGTTTCTCCTGCCAGGCCAGAAGTTCTTTTTCCAGTACCTTCTCTGCCG
TTTCCAAATCGCCGCTTTGGACATACCATCCGTAATAACGGTTCAGGCACAGCACATCAAAGAGATCGCT
GATGGTATCGGTGTGAGCGTCGCAGAACATTACATTGACGCAGGTGATCGGACGCGTCGGGTCGAGTTTA
CGCGTTGCTTCCGCCAGTGGCGCGAAATATTCCCGTGCACCTTGCGGACGGGTATCCGGTTCGTTGGCAA
TACTCCACATCACCACGCTTGGGTGGTTTTTGTCACGCGCTATCAGCTCTTTAATCGCCTGTAAGTGCGC
TTGCTGAGTTTCCCCGTTGACTGCCTCTTCGCTGTACAGTTCTTTCGGCTTGTTGCCCGCTTCGAAACCA
ATGCCTAAAGAGAGCGAAAAGCCGACAGCAGCAGTTTCATCAATCACCACGATGCCATGTTCATCTGCCC
AGTCGAGCATCTCTTCAGCGTAAGGGTAATGCGAGGTACGGTAGGAGTTGGCCCCAATCCAGTCCATTAA
TGCGTGGTCGTGCACCATCAGCACGTTATCGAATCCTTTGCCACGTAAGTCCGCATCTTCATGACGACCA
AAGCCAGTAAAGTAGAACGGTTTGTGGTTAATCAGGAACTGTTGGCCCTTCACTGCCACTGACCGGATGC
CGACGCGAAGCGGGTAGATATCACACTCTGTCTGGCTTTTGGCTGTGACGCACAGTTCATAGAGATAACC
TTCACCCGGTTGCCAGAGGTGCGGATTCACCACTTGCAAAGTCCCGCTAGTGCCTTGTCCAGTTGCAACC
ACCTGTTGATCCGCATCACGCAGTTCAACGCTGACATCACCATTGGCCACCACCTGCCAGTCAACAGACG
CGTGGTTACAGTCTTGCGCGACATGCGTCACCACGGTGATATCGTCCACCCAGGTGTTCGGCGTGGTGTA
GAGCATTACGCTGCGATGGATTCCGGCATAGTTAAAGAAATCATGGAAGTAAGACTGCTTTTTCTTGCCG
TTTTCGTCGGTAATCACCATTCCCGGCGGGATAGTCTGCCAGTTCAGTTCGTTGTTCACACAAACGGTGA
TACGTACACTTTTCCCGGCAATAACATACGGCGTGACATCGGCTTCAAATGGCGTATAGCCGCCCTGATG
CTCCATCACTTCCTGATTATTGACCCACACTTTGCCGTAATGAGTGACCGCATCGAAACGCAGCACGATA
CGCTGGCCTGCCCAACCTTTCGGTATAAAGACTTCGCGCTGATACCAGACGTTGCCCGCATAATTACGAA
TATCTGCATCGGCGAACTGATCGTTAAAACTGCCTGGCACAGCAATTGCCCGGCTTTCTTGTAACGCGCT
TTCCCACCAACGCTGATCAATTCCACAGTTTTCGCGATCCAGACTGAATGCCCACAGGCCGTCGAGTTTT
TTGATTTCACGGGTTGGGGTTTCTACAGGACGGACCATATTTATAGGTGTAATTTATGTAGCTGTAATTT
TTACCTTATTAATATTTTTTACGCTTTGCATTCGACGACTGAACTCCCAAATATATGTTTAACTCGTCTT
GGTCGTTTGAATTTTTGTTGCTGTGTTTCCTAATATTTTCCATCACCTTAAATATGTTATTGTAATCCTC
AATGTTGAACTTGCAATTGGACACGGCATAGTTTTCCATAGTCGTGTAAAACATGGTATTGGCTGCATTG
TAATACATCCGACTGAGCGGGTACGGATCTATGTGTTTGAGCAGCCTGTTCAAAAACTCTGCATCGTCGC
AAAACGGAATTTCGTCGACAGATCTGATCATGGAGATAATTAAAATGATAACCATCTCGCAAATAAATAA
GTATTTTACTGTTTTCGTAACAGTTTTGTAATAAAAAAACCTATAAATATAGGATCTATGCACCACCATC
ACCACCATCACCACTTGGTGCCCCGCGGATCCGGACAGCTGATCCCCGACTGCTACGTGGAACTTGAGAA
GATCATCCTGAGCGAGCGCAAGAATGTGCCTATCGAGTTTCCAGTGATCGATCGCAAACGTCTCCTCCAG
CTCGTGCGTGAGAATCAGCTGCAGCTCGACGAGAACGAGCTGCCTCATGCTGTGCACTTCCTTAACGAGT
CAGGTGTCCTCCTGCACTTCCAGGACCCGGCTCTCCAGCTGAGTGACCTCTATTTCGTGGAGCCAAAGTG
GCTCTGTAAAATTATGGCTCAAATCCTCACTGTCAAGGTAGAGGGCTGTCCAAAGCACCCAAAGGGCATC
ATCTCGCGTCGCGACGTGGAAAAGTTTCTCTCTAAGAAGCGCAAGTTTCCCAAGAACTACATGAGCCAGT
ACTTTAAACTGTTGGAGAAGTTCCAGATCGCTCTGCCTATCGGCGAAGAGTACCTGTTGGTTCCTTCCTC
CCTGTCCGATCACCGCCCCGTGATTGAGCTGCCTCACTGCGAGAACAGCGAGATTATCATTCGCCTATAC
GAGATGCCGTACTTTCCGATGGGCTTCTGGTCAAGGCTCATCAATCGTCTGCTTGAAATCTCCCCATATA
TGCTGAGCGGTCGTGAACGCGCTCTGAGGCCAAACCGGATGTACTGGCGCCAGGGGATTTACTTGAACTG
GTCCCCTGAGGCTTATTGTCTGGTGGGCTCGGAAGTCCTGGATAACCACCCCGAATCATTCCTGAAGATC
ACCGTTCCTTCCTGCCGTAAGGGTTGCATTCTATTGGGACAGGTGGTGGATCATATCGATTCCCTGATGG
AGGAGTGGTTCCCTGGCCTGTTGGAGATCGACATCTGTGGCGAGGGTGAGACCCTGCTGAAGAAGTGGGC
ACTCTACAGTTTCAATGACGGCGAAGAACACCAGAAGATTCTGCTCGACGACCTCATGAAGAAGGCCGAG
GAGGGCGACCTGCTCGTGAACCCCGACCAGCCTAGGCTGACCATCCCCATCTCCCAGATTGCACCCGACC
TTATCCTCGCTGACCTGCCTCGCAACATCATGCTGAACAATGACGAGCTGGAGTTTGAACAAGCACCCGA
GTTCCTGCTAGGCGACGGCTCTTTCGGTTCAGTTTACCGTGCTGCTTACGAGGGTGAAGAGGTTGCCGTG
AAGATTTTTAACAAGCACACTTCGCTCCGTCTGCTGCGTCAGGAGCTTGTGGTTCTCTGCCACCTGCACC
ACCCTTCCCTGATCTCCCTGCTGGCCGCCGGCATTAGGCCTCGCATGCTAGTGATGGAACTGGCCAGTAA
GGGTTCATTGGACCGCCTGCTGCAGCAGGACAAGGCTAGCCTGACCCGTACGCTCCAGCACCGTATCGCC
CTGCATGTGGCCGACGGACTGCGCTACTTGCACAGTGCCATGATCATTTATCGCGATCTGAAGCCTCATA
ATGTTCTTCTGTTCACGCTCTACCCAAACGCAGCTATCATTGCCAAAATTGCCGATTACGGCATAGCCCA
GTACTGCTGTCGTATGGGTATCAAGACTAGCGAGGGTACACCTGGGTTCCGCGCTCCCGAAGTCGCACGC
GGGAACGTGATCTACAACCAGCAGGCCGACGTGTACTCGTTTGGCCTGCTCCTGTATGACATTCTCACTA
CCGGAGGCCGGATTGTGGAGGGCCTGAAATTTCCCAACGAGTTCGACGAGCTGGAGATCCAGGGCAAGCT
GCCTGACCCCGTGAAGGAGTACGGTTGTGCACCCTGGCCTATGGTGGAGAAGCTCATTAAGCAGTGTCTG
AAGGAGAACCCTCAGGAACGCCCCACAAGCGCCCAGGTGTTCGACATTCTAAACTCTGCAGAGTTAGTGT
GTCTGACTAGGCGTATCTTACTCCCGAAGAACGTGATCGTTGAGTGCATGGTGGCAACGCACCACAACTC
GCGTAACGCTAGCATCTGGTTAGGATGTGGGCATACCGATCGTGGCCAGCTGAGTTTCCTCGACCTCAAC
ACCGAGTAAAGCTTGCGGCCGCACTCGAGCACCACCACCACCACCACTAACCTAGGTAGCTGAGCGCATG
CAAGCTGATCCGGGTTATTAGTACATTTATTAAGCGCTAGATTCTGTGCGTTGTTGATTTACAGACAATT
GTTGTACGTATTTTAATAATTCATTAAATTTATAATCTTTAGGGTGGTATGTTAGAGCGAAAATCAAATG
ATTTTCAGCGTCTTTATATCTGAATTTAAATATTAAATCCTCAATAGATTTGTAAAATAGGTTTCGATTA
GTTTCAAACAAGGGTTGTTTTTCCGAACCGATGGCTGGACTATCTAATGGATTTTCGCTCAACGCCACAA
AACTTGCCAAATCTTGTAGCAGCAATCTAGCTTTGTCGATATTCGTTTGTGTTTTGTTTTGTAATAAAGG
TTCGACGTCGTTCAAAATATTATGCGCTTTTGTATTTCTTTCATCACTGTCGTTAGTGTACAATTGACTC
GACGTAAACACGTTAAATAGAGCTTGGACATATTTAACATCGGGCGTGTTAGCTTTATTAGGCCGATTAT
CGTCGTCGTCCCAACCCTCGTCGTTAGAAGTTGCTTCCGAAGACGATTTTGCCATAGCCACACGACGCCT
ATTAATTGTGTCGGCTAACACGTCCGCGATCAAATTTGTAGTTGAGCTTTTTGGAATTATTTCTGATTGC
GGGCGTTTTTGGGCGGGTTTCAATCTAACTGTGCCCGATTTTAATTCAGACAACACGTTAGAAAGCGATG
GTGCAGGCGGTGGTAACATTTCAGACGGCAAATCTACTAATGGCGGCGGTGGTGGAGCTGATGATAAATC
TACCATCGGTGGAGGCGCAGGCGGGGCTGGCGGCGGAGGCGGAGGCGGAGGTGGTGGCGGTGATGCAGAC
GGCGGTTTAGGCTCAAATGTCTCTTTAGGCAACACAGTCGGCACCTCAACTATTGTACTGGTTTCGGGCG
CCGTTTTTGGTTTGACCGGTCTGAGACGAGTGCGATTTTTTTCGTTTCTAATAGCTTCCAACAATTGTTG
TCTGTCGTCTAAAGGTGCAGCGGGTTGAGGTTCCGTCGGCATTGGTGGAGCGGGCGGCAATTCAGACATC
GATGGTGGTGGTGGTGGTGGAGGCGCTGGAATGTTAGGCACGGGAGAAGGTGGTGGCGGCGGTGCCGCCG
GTATAATTTGTTCTGGTTTAGTTTGTTCGCGCACGATTGTGGGCACCGGCGCAGGCGCCGCTGGCTGCAC
AACGGAAGGTCGTCTGCTTCGAGGCAGCGCTTGGGGTGGTGGCAATTCAATATTATAATTGGAATACAAA
TCGTAAAAATCTGCTATAAGCATTGTAATTTCGCTATCGTTTACCGTGCCGATATTTAACAACCGCTCAA
TGTAAGCAATTGTATTGTAAAGAGATTGTCTCAAGCTCGGATCGATCCCGCACGCCGATAACAAGCCTTT
TCATTTTTACTACAGCATTGTAGTGGCGAGACACTTCGCTGTCGTCGAGGTTTAAACGCTTCCTCGCTCA
CTGACTCGCTGCGCTCGGTCGTTCGGCTGCGGCGAGCGGTATCAGCTCACTCAAAGGCGGTAATACGGTT
ATCCACAGAATCAGGGGATAACGCAGGAAAGAACATGTGAGCAAAAGGCCAGCAAAAGGCCAGGAACCGT
AAAAAGGCCGCGTTGCTGGCGTTTTTCCATAGGCTCCGCCCCCCTGACGAGCATCACAAAAATCGACGCT
CAAGTCAGAGGTGGCGAAACCCGACAGGACTATAAAGATACCAGGCGTTTCCCCCTGGAAGCTCCCTCGT
GCGCTCTCCTGTTCCGACCCTGCCGCTTACCGGATACCTGTCCGCCTTTCTCCCTTCGGGAAGCGTGGCG
CTTTCTCATAGCTCACGCTGTAGGTATCTCAGTTCGGTGTAGGTCGTTCGCTCCAAGCTGGGCTGTGTGC
ACGAACCCCCCGTTCAGCCCGACCGCTGCGCCTTATCCGGTAACTATCGTCTTGAGTCCAACCCGGTAAG
ACACGACTTATCGCCACTGGCAGCAGCCACTGGTAACAGGATTAGCAGAGCGAGGTATGTAGGCGGTGCT
ACAGAGTTCTTGAAGTGGTGGCCTAACTACGGCTACACTAGAAGGACAGTATTTGGTATCTGCGCTCTGC
TGAAGCCAGTTACCTTCGGAAAAAGAGTTGGTAGCTCTTGATCCGGCAAACAAACCACCGCTGGTAGCGG
TGGTTTTTTTGTTTGCAAGCAGCAGATTACGCGCAGAAAAAAAGGATCTCAAGAAGATCCTTTGATCTTT
TCTACGGGGTCTGACGCTCAGTGGAACGAAAACTCACGTTAAGGGATTTTGGTCATGAGATTATCAAAAA
GGATCTTCACCTAGATCCTTTTAAATTAAAAATGAAGTTTTAAATCAATCTAAAGTATATATGAGTAAAC
TTGGTCTGACAGTTACCAATGCTTAATCAGTGAGGCACCTATCTCAGCGATCTGTCTATTTCGTTCATCC
ATAGTTGCCTGACTCCCCGTCGTGTAGATAACTACGATACGGGAGGGCTTACCATCTGGCCCCAGTGCTG
CAATGATACCGCGAGACCCACGCTCACCGGCTCCAGATTTATCAGCAATAAACCAGCCAGCCGGAAGGGC
CGAGCGCAGAAGTGGTCCTGCAACTTTATCCGCCTCCATCCAGTCTATTAATTGTTGCCGGGAAGCTAGA
GTAAGTAGTTCGCCAGTTAATAGTTTGCGCAACGTTGTTGCCATTGCTACAGGCATCGTGGTGTCACGCT
CGTCGTTTGGTATGGCTTCATTCAGCTCCGGTTCCCAACGATCAAGGCGAGTTACATGATCCCCCATGTT
GTGCAAAAAAGCGGTTAGCTCCTTCGGTCCTCCGATCGTTGTCAGAAGTAAGTTGGCCGCAGTGTTATCA
CTCATGGTTATGGCAGCACTGCATAATTCTCTTACTGTCATGCCATCCGTAAGATGCTTTTCTGTGACTG
GTGAGTACTCAACCAAGTCATTCTGAGAATAGTGTATGCGGCGACCGAGTTGCTCTTGCCCGGCGTCAAT
ACGGGATAATACCGCGCCACATAGCAGAACTTTAAAAGTGCTCATCATTGGAAAACGTTCTTCGGGGCGA
AAACTCTCAAGGATCTTACCGCTGTTGAGATCCAGTTCGATGTAACCCACTCGTGCACCCAACTGATCTT
CAGCATCTTTTACTTTCACCAGCGTTTCTGGGTGAGCAAAAACAGGAAGGCAAAATGCCGCAAAAAAGGG
AATAAGGGCGACACGGAAATGTTGAATACTCATACTCTTCCTTTTTCAATATTATTGAAGCATTTATCAG
GGTTATTGTCTCATGAGCGGATACATATTTGAATGTATTTAGAAAAATAAACAAATAGGGGTTCCGCGCA
CATTTCCCCGAAAAGTGCCACCTG
[124 nt withheld, positions 8915-9038]
C
[91 nt withheld, positions 9040-9130]
A
[49 nt withheld, positions 9132-9180]
CCTTTGACGTTGGAGTCCACGTTCTTT
[37 nt withheld, positions 9208-9244]
ACCCTATCTCGGTCTATTCTTTTGATTTATAAGGGATTTTGCCGATTTCGGCCTATTGGTTAAAAAATGA
GCTGATTTAACAAAAATTTAACGCGAATTTTAACAAAATATTAACGTTTACAATTTCCCATTCGCCATTC
AGGCTGCGCAACTGTTGGGAAGGGCGATCGGTGCGGGCCTCTTCGCTATTACGCCA
