>Addgene plasmid #40521 | pEMB018 / LRRK2_BC_1520_2187 | addgene partial sequence | sequence record 53990 | DSP2466For 5'-GAATTTCGTCGACAGATC-3'
AAATAAGTATTTTACTGTTTTCGTAACAGTTTTGTAATAAAAAAACCTATAAATATAGGATCTATGCACC
ACCATCACCACCATCACCACTTGGTGCCCCGCGGATCCGGACAGCTGATCCCCGACTGCTACGTGGAACT
TGAGAAGATCATCCTGAGCGAGCGCAAGAATGTGCCTATCGAGTTTCCAGTGATCGATCGCAAACGTCTC
CTCCAGCTCGTGCGTGAGAATCAGCTGCAGCTCGACGAGAACGAGCTGCCTCATGCTGTGCACTTCCTTA
ACGAGTCAGGTGTCCTCCTGCACTTCCAGGACCCGGCTCTCCAGCTGAGTGACCTCTATTTCGTGGAGCC
AAAGTGGCTCTGTAAAATTATGGCTCAAATCCTCACTGTCAAGGTAGAGGGCTGTCCAAAGCACCCAAAG
GGCATCATCTCGCGTCGCGACGTGGAAAAGTTTCTCTCTAAGAAGCGCAAGTTTCCCAAGAACTACATGA
GCCAGTACTTTAAACTGTTGGAGAAGTTCCAGATCGCTCTGCCTATCGGCGAAGAGTACCTGTTGGTTCC
TTCCTCCCTGTCCGATCACCGCCCCGTGATTGAGCTGCCTCACTGCGAGAACAGCGAGATTATCATTCGC
CTATACGAGATGCCGTACTTTCCGATGGGCTTCTGGTCAAGGCTCATCAATCGTCTGCTTGAAATCTCCC
CATATATGCTGAGCGGTCGTGAACGCGCTCTGAGGCCAAACCGGATGTACTGGCGCCAGGGGATTTACTT
GAACTGGTCCCCTGAGGCTTATTGTCTGGTGGGCTCGGAAGTCCTG
