>Addgene plasmid #40521 | pEMB018 / LRRK2_BC_1520_2187 | addgene partial sequence | sequence record 53991 | DSP2466Rev 5'-AATAACCCGGATCAGCTT-3'
AGTGGTGGTGGTGGTGGTGCTCGAGTGCGGCCGCAAGCTTTACTCGGTGTTGAGGTCGAGGAAACTCAGC
TGGCCACGATCGGTATGCCCACATCCTAACCAGATGCTAGCGTTACGCGAGTTGTGGTGCGTTGCCACCA
TGCACTCAACGATCACGTTCTTCGGGAGTAAGATACGCCTAGTCAGACACACTAACTCTGCAGAGTTTAG
AATGTCGAACACCTGGGCGCTTGTGGGGCGTTCCTGAGGGTTCTCCTTCAGACACTGCTTAATGAGCTTC
TCCACCATAGGCCAGGGTGCACAACCGTACTCCTTCACGGGGTCAGGCAGCTTGCCCTGGATCTCCAGCT
CGTCGAACTCGTTGGGAAATTTCAGGCCCTCCACAATCCGGCCTCCGGTAGTGAGAATGTCATACAGGAG
CAGGCCAAACGAGTACACGTCGGCCTGCTGGTTGTAGATCACGTTCCCGCGTGCGACTTCGGGAGCGCGG
AACCCAGGTGTACCCTCGCTAGTCTTGATACCCATACGACAGCAGTACTGGGCTATGCCGTAATCGGCAA
TTTTGGCAATGATAGCTGCGTTTGGGTAGAGCGTGAACAGAAGAACATTATGAGGCTTCAGATCGCGATA
AATGATCATGGCACTGTGCAAGTAGCGCAGTCCGTCGGCCACATGCAGGGCGATACGGTGCTGGAGCGTA
CGGGTCAGGCTAGCCTTGTCCTGCTGCAGCAGGCGGTCCAATGAACCCTTACTGGCCAGTTCCATCACTA
GCATGCGAGGCCTAATGCCGGCGGCCAGCA
